>Addgene plasmid #138358 | p3E-SV40-puromycin | depositor full sequence | sequence record 267257 | p3E-SV40-puromycin sequence 3877 bps
CTTTCCTGCGTTATCCCCTGATTCTGTGGATAACCGTATTACCGCCTTTGAGTGAGCTGATACCGCTCGC
CGCAGCCGAACGACCGAGCGCAGCGAGTCAGTGAGCGAGGAAGCGGAAGAGCGCCCAATACGCAAACCGC
CTCTCCCCGCGCGTTGGCCGATTCATTAATGCAGCTGGCACGACAGGTTTCCCGACTGGAAAGCGGGCAG
TGAGCGCAACGCAATTAATACGCGTACCGCTAGCCAGGAAGAGTTTGTAGAAACGCAAAAAGGCCATCCG
TCAGGATGGCCTTCTGCTTAGTTTGATGCCTGGCAGTTTATGGCGGGCGTCCTGCCCGCCACCCTCCGGG
CCGTTGCTTCACAACGTTCAAATCCGCTCCCGGCGGATTTGTCCTACTCAGGAGAGCGTTCACCGACAAA
CAACAGATAAAACGAAAGGCCCAGTCTTCCGACTGAGCCTTTCGTTTTATTTGATGCCTGGCAGTTCCCT
ACTCTCGCGTTAACGCTAGCATGGATGTTTTCCCAGTCACGACGTTGTAAAACGACGGCCAGTCTTAAGC
TCGGGCCCTGCAGCTCTAGAGCTCGAATTCTACAGGTCACTAATACCATCTAAGTAGTTGATTCATAGTG
ACTGCATATGTTGTGTTTTACAGTATTATGTAGTCTGTTTTTTATGCAAAATCTAATTTAATATATTGAT
ATTTATATCATTTTACGTTTCTCGTTCAACTTTCTTGTACAAAGTGGGTGTGTCAGTTAGGGTGTGGAAA
GTCCCCAGGCTCCCCAGCAGGCAGAAGTATGCAAAGCATGCATCTCAATTAGTCAGCAACCAGGTGTGGA
AAGTCCCCAGGCTCCCCAGCAGGCAGAAGTATGCAAAGCATGCATCTCAATTAGTCAGCAACCATAGTCC
CGCCCCTAACTCCGCCCATCCCGCCCCTAACTCCGCCCAGTTCCGCCCATTCTCCGCCCCATGGCTGACT
AATTTTTTTTATTTATGCAGAGGCCGAGGCCGCCTCGGCCTCTGAGCTATTCCAGAAGTAGTGAGGAGGC
TTTTTTGGAGGCCTAGGCTTTTGCAAAAAGCTTACCATGACCGAGTACAAGCCCACGGTGCGCCTCGCCA
CCCGCGACGACGTCCCCAGGGCCGTACGCACCCTCGCCGCCGCGTTCGCCGACTACCCCGCCACGCGCCA
CACCGTCGATCCGGACCGCCACATCGAGCGGGTCACCGAGCTGCAAGAACTCTTCCTCACGCGCGTCGGG
CTCGACATCGGCAAGGTGTGGGTCGCGGACGACGGCGCCGCGGTGGCGGTCTGGACCACGCCGGAGAGCG
TCGAAGCGGGGGCGGTGTTCGCCGAGATCGGCCCGCGCATGGCCGAGTTGAGCGGTTCCCGGCTGGCCGC
GCAGCAACAGATGGAAGGCCTCCTGGCGCCGCACCGGCCCAAGGAGCCCGCGTGGTTCCTGGCCACCGTC
GGCGTCTCGCCCGACCACCAGGGCAAGGGTCTGGGCAGCGCCGTCGTGCTCCCCGGAGTGGAGGCGGCCG
AGCGCGCCGGGGTGCCCGCCTTCCTGGAGACCTCCGCGCCCCGCAACCTCCCCTTCTACGAGCGGCTCGG
CTTCACCGTCACCGCCGACGTCGAGGTGCCCGAAGGACCGCGCACCTGGTGCATGACCCGCAAGCCCGGT
GCCTGACGCCCGCCCCACGACCCGCAGCGCCCGACCGAAAGGAGCGCACGACCCCATGCATCGATAAAAT
AAAAGATTTTATTTAGTCTCCAGAAAAAGGGGGGAATGAAAGACCCCACCTGTAGGTTTGGCAAGCTAGC
TTAAGTAACGCCATTTTGCAAGGCATGGAAAAATACATAACTGAGAATAGAGAAGTTCAGATCAAGGTCA
GGAACAGATGGAACAGCTGAATATGGGCCAAACAGGATATCTGTGGTAAGCAGTTCCTGCCCCGGCTCAG
GGCCAAGAACAGATGGAACAGCTGACAACTTTATTATACAAAGTTGGCATTATAAAAAAGCATTGCTTAT
CAATTTGTTGCAACGAACAGGTCACTATCAGTCAAAATAAAATCATTATTTGGAGCTCCATGGTAGCGTT
AACGCGGCCGCGATATCCCCTATAGTGAGTCGTATTACATGGTCATAGCTGTTTCCTGGCAGCTCTGGCC
CGTGTCTCAAAATCTCTGATGTTACATTGCACAAGATAAAAATATATCATCATGAACAATAAAACTGTCT
GCTTACATAAACAGTAATACAAGGGGTGTTATGAGCCATATTCAACGGGAAACGTCGAGGCCGCGATTAA
ATTCCAACATGGATGCTGATTTATATGGGTATAAATGGGCTCGCGATAATGTCGGGCAATCAGGTGCGAC
AATCTATCGCTTGTATGGGAAGCCCGATGCGCCAGAGTTGTTTCTGAAACATGGCAAAGGTAGCGTTGCC
AATGATGTTACAGATGAGATGGTCAGACTAAACTGGCTGACGGAATTTATGCCTCTTCCGACCATCAAGC
ATTTTATCCGTACTCCTGATGATGCATGGTTACTCACCACTGCGATCCCCGGAAAAACAGCATTCCAGGT
ATTAGAAGAATATCCTGATTCAGGTGAAAATATTGTTGATGCGCTGGCAGTGTTCCTGCGCCGGTTGCAT
TCGATTCCTGTTTGTAATTGTCCTTTTAACAGCGATCGCGTATTTCGTCTCGCTCAGGCGCAATCACGAA
TGAATAACGGTTTGGTTGATGCGAGTGATTTTGATGACGAGCGTAATGGCTGGCCTGTTGAACAAGTCTG
GAAAGAAATGCATAAACTTTTGCCATTCTCACCGGATTCAGTCGTCACTCATGGTGATTTCTCACTTGAT
AACCTTATTTTTGACGAGGGGAAATTAATAGGTTGTATTGATGTTGGACGAGTCGGAATCGCAGACCGAT
ACCAGGATCTTGCCATCCTATGGAACTGCCTCGGTGAGTTTTCTCCTTCATTACAGAAACGGCTTTTTCA
AAAATATGGTATTGATAATCCTGATATGAATAAATTGCAGTTTCATTTGATGCTCGATGAGTTTTTCTAA
TCAGAATTGGTTAATTGGTTGTAACACTGGCAGAGCATTACGCTGACTTGACGGGACGGCGCAAGCTCAT
GACCAAAATCCCTTAACGTGAGTTACGCGTCGTTCCACTGAGCGTCAGACCCCGTAGAAAAGATCAAAGG
ATCTTCTTGAGATCCTTTTTTTCTGCGCGTAATCTGCTGCTTGCAAACAAAAAAACCACCGCTACCAGCG
GTGGTTTGTTTGCCGGATCAAGAGCTACCAACTCTTTTTCCGAAGGTAACTGGCTTCAGCAGAGCGCAGA
TACCAAATACTGTCCTTCTAGTGTAGCCGTAGTTAGGCCACCACTTCAAGAACTCTGTAGCACCGCCTAC
ATACCTCGCTCTGCTAATCCTGTTACCAGTGGCTGCTGCCAGTGGCGATAAGTCGTGTCTTACCGGGTTG
GACTCAAGACGATAGTTACCGGATAAGGCGCAGCGGTCGGGCTGAACGGGGGGTTCGTGCACACAGCCCA
GCTTGGAGCGAACGACCTACACCGAACTGAGATACCTACAGCGTGAGCATTGAGAAAGCGCCACGCTTCC
CGAAGGGAGAAAGGCGGACAGGTATCCGGTAAGCGGCAGGGTCGGAACAGGAGAGCGCACGAGGGAGCTT
CCAGGGGGAAACGCCTGGTATCTTTATAGTCCTGTCGGGTTTCGCCACCTCTGACTTGAGCGTCGATTTT
TGTGATGCTCGTCAGGGGGGCGGAGCCTATGGAAAAACGCCAGCAACGCGGCCTTTTTACGGTTCCTGGC
CTTTTGCTGGCCTTTTGCTCACATGTT
Features (pLannotate 1.2.2; 13 found; start..end, strand, type, name):
    121..213     +  CDS            lacI (fragment): lac repressor; lacI; The lac repressor binds to the lac operator to inhibit transcription in E. coli. This inhibition can be relieved by adding lactose or isopropyl-β-D-thiogalactopyranoside (IPTG).
    268..295     -  terminator     rrnB T2 terminator: transcription terminator T2 from the E. coli rrnB gene
    427..470     +  terminator     rrnB T1 terminator: Escherichia coli rrnB; transcription terminator T1 from the E. coli rrnB gene
    517..553     -  CDS            lacZα (fragment): LacZα fragment of β-galactosidase; lacZ fragment
    624..747     -  protein_bind   attR2: mutant version of attR; recombination site for the Gateway® LR reaction LR Clonase™
    748..1077    +  promoter       SV40 promoter: SV40 enhancer and early promoter
   1087..1686    +  CDS            PuroR: puromycin N-acetyltransferase; pac from Streptomyces alboniger; confers resistance to puromycin
   1785..1976    +  LTR            5' LTR (fragment): 5' long terminal repeat from murine embryonic stem cell virus
   1986..2006    -  protein_bind   attB3: mutant version of attB; core recombination site for the Gateway® BP reaction BP Clonase™
   1997..2082    -  protein_bind   attL1 (fragment): mutant version of attL; recombination site for the Gateway® LR reaction LR Clonase™
   2119..2137    -  promoter       T7 promoter: promoter for bacteriophage T7 RNA polymerase
   2271..3080    +  CDS            KanR: aminoglycoside phosphotransferase; aph(3')-Ia; confers resistance to kanamycin in bacteria or G418 (Geneticin®) in eukaryotes
   3227..3815    +  rep_origin     ori: high-copy-number ColE1/pMB1/pBR322/pUC origin of replication
