>Addgene plasmid #138358 | p3E-SV40-puromycin | addgene full sequence | sequence record 272019 | Addgene NGS Result
TGTTCTTTCCTGCGTTATCCCCTGATTCTGTGGATAACCGTATTACCGCCTTTGAGTGAGCTGATACCGC
TCGCCGCAGCCGAACGACCGAGCGCAGCGAGTCAGTGAGCGAGGAAGCGGAAGAGCGCCCAATACGCAAA
CCGCCTCTCCCCGCGCGTTGGCCGATTCATTAATGCAGCTGGCACGACAGGTTTCCCGACTGGAAAGCGG
GCAGTGAGCGCAACGCAATTAATACGCGTACCGCTAGCCAGGAAGAGTTTGTAGAAACGCAAAAAGGCCA
TCCGTCAGGATGGCCTTCTGCTTAGTTTGATGCCTGGCAGTTTATGGCGGGCGTCCTGCCCGCCACCCTC
CGGGCCGTTGCTTCACAACGTTCAAATCCGCTCCCGGCGGATTTGTCCTACTCAGGAGAGCGTTCACCGA
CAAACAACAGATAAAACGAAAGGCCCAGTCTTCCGACTGAGCCTTTCGTTTTATTTGATGCCTGGCAGTT
CCCTACTCTCGCGTTAACGCTAGCATGGATGTTTTCCCAGTCACGACGTTGTAAAACGACGGCCAGTCTT
AAGCTCGGGCCCTGCAGCTCTAGAGCTCGAATTCTACAGGTCACTAATACCATCTAAGTAGTTGGTTCAT
AGTGACTGCATATGTTGTGTTTTACAGTATTATGTAGTCTGTTTTTTATGCAAAATCTAATTTAATATAT
TGATATTTATATCATTTTACGTTTCTCGTTCAACTTTCTTGTACAAAGTGGGTGTGTCAGTTAGGGTGTG
GAAAGTCCCCAGGCTCCCCAGCAGGCAGAAGTATGCAAAGCATGCATCTCAATTAGTCAGCAACCAGGTG
TGGAAAGTCCCCAGGCTCCCCAGCAGGCAGAAGTATGCAAAGCATGCATCTCAATTAGTCAGCAACCATA
GTCCCGCCCCTAACTCCGCCCATCCCGCCCCTAACTCCGCCCAGTTCCGCCCATTCTCCGCCCCATGGCT
GACTAATTTTTTTTATTTATGCAGAGGCCGAGGCCGCCTCGGCCTCTGAGCTATTCCAGAAGTAGTGAGG
AGGCTTTTTTGGAGGCCTAGGCTTTTGCAAAAAGCTTACCATGACCGAGTACAAGCCCACGGTGCGCCTC
GCCACCCGCGACGACGTCCCCAGGGCCGTACGCACCCTCGCCGCCGCGTTCGCCGACTACCCCGCCACGC
GCCACACCGTCGATCCGGACCGCCACATCGAGCGGGTCACCGAGCTGCAAGAACTCTTCCTCACGCGCGT
CGGGCTCGACATCGGCAAGGTGTGGGTCGCGGACGACGGCGCCGCGGTGGCGGTCTGGACCACGCCGGAG
AGCGTCGAAGCGGGGGCGGTGTTCGCCGAGATCGGCCCGCGCATGGCCGAGTTGAGCGGTTCCCGGCTGG
CCGCGCAGCAACAGATGGAAGGCCTCCTGGCGCCGCACCGGCCCAAGGAGCCCGCGTGGTTCCTGGCCAC
CGTCGGCGTCTCGCCCGACCACCAGGGCAAGGGTCTGGGCAGCGCCGTCGTGCTCCCCGGAGTGGAGGCG
GCCGAGCGCGCCGGGGTGCCCGCCTTCCTGGAGACCTCCGCGCCCCGCAACCTCCCCTTCTACGAGCGGC
TCGGCTTCACCGTCACCGCCGACGTCGAGGTGCCCGAAGGACCGCGCACCTGGTGCATGACCCGCAAGCC
CGGTGCCTGACGCCCGCCCCACGACCCGCAGCGCCCGACCGAAAGGAGCGCACGACCCCATGCATCGATA
AAATAAAAGATTTTATTTAGTCTCCAGAAAAAGGGGGGAATGAAAGACCCCACCTGTAGGTTTGGCAAGC
TAGCTTAAGTAACGCCATTTTGCAAGGCATGGAAAAATACATAACTGAGAATAGAGAAGTTCAGATCAAG
GTCAGGAACAGATGGAACAGCTGAATATGGGCCAAACAGGATATCTGTGGTAAGCAGTTCCTGCCCCGGC
TCAGGGCCAAGAACAGATGGAACAGCTGACAACTTTATTATACAAAGTTGGCATTATAAAAAAGCATTGC
TTATCAATTTGTTGCAACGAACAGGTCACTATCAGTCAAAATAAAATCATTATTTGGAGCTCCATGGTAG
CGTTAACGCGGCCGCGATATCCCCTATAGTGAGTCGTATTACATGGTCATAGCTGTTTCCTGGCAGCTCT
GGCCCGTGTCTCAAAATCTCTGATGTTACATTGCACAAGATAAAAATATATCATCATGAACAATAAAACT
GTCTGCTTACATAAACAGTAATACAAGGGGTGTTATGAGCCATATTCAACGGGAAACGTCGAGGCCGCGA
TTAAATTCCAACATGGATGCTGATTTATATGGGTATAAATGGGCTCGCGATAATGTCGGGCAATCAGGTG
CGACAATCTATCGCTTGTATGGGAAGCCCGATGCGCCAGAGTTGTTTCTGAAACATGGCAAAGGTAGCGT
TGCCAATGATGTTACAGATGAGATGGTCAGACTAAACTGGCTGACGGAATTTATGCCTCTTCCGACCATC
AAGCATTTTATCCGTACTCCTGATGATGCATGGTTACTCACCACTGCGATCCCCGGAAAAACAGCATTCC
AGGTATTAGAAGAATATCCTGATTCAGGTGAAAATATTGTTGATGCGCTGGCAGTGTTCCTGCGCCGGTT
GCATTCGATTCCTGTTTGTAATTGTCCTTTTAACAGCGATCGCGTATTTCGTCTCGCTCAGGCGCAATCA
CGAATGAATAACGGTTTGGTTGATGCGAGTGATTTTGATGACGAGCGTAATGGCTGGCCTGTTGAACAAG
TCTGGAAAGAAATGCATAAACTTTTGCCATTCTCACCGGATTCAGTCGTCACTCATGGTGATTTCTCACT
TGATAACCTTATTTTTGACGAGGGGAAATTAATAGGTTGTATTGATGTTGGACGAGTCGGAATCGCAGAC
CGATACCAGGATCTTGCCATCCTATGGAACTGCCTCGGTGAGTTTTCTCCTTCATTACAGAAACGGCTTT
TTCAAAAATATGGTATTGATAATCCTGATATGAATAAATTGCAGTTTCATTTGATGCTCGATGAGTTTTT
CTAATCAGAATTGGTTAATTGGTTGTAACACTGGCAGAGCATTACGCTGACTTGACGGGACGGCGCAAGC
TCATGACCAAAATCCCTTAACGTGAGTTACGCGTCGTTCCACTGAGCGTCAGACCCCGTAGAAAAGATCA
AAGGATCTTCTTGAGATCCTTTTTTTCTGCGCGTAATCTGCTGCTTGCAAACAAAAAAACCACCGCTACC
AGCGGTGGTTTGTTTGCCGGATCAAGAGCTACCAACTCTTTTTCCGAAGGTAACTGGCTTCAGCAGAGCG
CAGATACCAAATACTGTTCTTCTAGTGTAGCCGTAGTTAGGCCACCACTTCAAGAACTCTGTAGCACCGC
CTACATACCTCGCTCTGCTAATCCTGTTACCAGTGGCTGCTGCCAGTGGCGATAAGTCGTGTCTTACCGG
GTTGGACTCAAGACGATAGTTACCGGATAAGGCGCAGCGGTCGGGCTGAACGGGGGGTTCGTGCACACAG
CCCAGCTTGGAGCGAACGACCTACACCGAACTGAGATACCTACAGCGTGAGCTATGAGAAAGCGCCACGC
TTCCCGAAGGGAGAAAGGCGGACAGGTATCCGGTAAGCGGCAGGGTCGGAACAGGAGAGCGCACGAGGGA
GCTTCCAGGGGGAAACGCCTGGTATCTTTATAGTCCTGTCGGGTTTCGCCACCTCTGACTTGAGCGTCGA
TTTTTGTGATGCTCGTCAGGGGGGCGGAGCCTATGGAAAAACGCCAGCAACGCGGCCTTTTTACGGTTCC
TGGCCTTTTGCTGGCCTTTTGCTCACA
Features (pLannotate 1.2.2; 14 found; start..end, strand, type, name):
      1..123     +  rep_origin     RSF ori (fragment): Plasmids containing the RSF 1030 origin of replication can be propagated in E. coli cells that contain additional plasmids with compatible origins.
    125..217     +  CDS            lacI (fragment): lac repressor; lacI; The lac repressor binds to the lac operator to inhibit transcription in E. coli. This inhibition can be relieved by adding lactose or isopropyl-β-D-thiogalactopyranoside (IPTG).
    272..299     -  terminator     rrnB T2 terminator: transcription terminator T2 from the E. coli rrnB gene
    431..474     +  terminator     rrnB T1 terminator: Escherichia coli rrnB; transcription terminator T1 from the E. coli rrnB gene
    521..557     -  CDS            lacZα (fragment): LacZα fragment of β-galactosidase; lacZ fragment
    628..751     -  protein_bind   attR2: mutant version of attR; recombination site for the Gateway® LR reaction LR Clonase™
    752..1081    +  promoter       SV40 promoter: SV40 enhancer and early promoter
   1091..1690    +  CDS            PuroR: puromycin N-acetyltransferase; pac from Streptomyces alboniger; confers resistance to puromycin
   1789..1980    +  LTR            5' LTR (fragment): 5' long terminal repeat from murine embryonic stem cell virus
   1990..2010    -  protein_bind   attB3: mutant version of attB; core recombination site for the Gateway® BP reaction BP Clonase™
   2001..2086    -  protein_bind   attL1 (fragment): mutant version of attL; recombination site for the Gateway® LR reaction LR Clonase™
   2123..2141    -  promoter       T7 promoter: promoter for bacteriophage T7 RNA polymerase
   2275..3084    +  CDS            KanR: aminoglycoside phosphotransferase; aph(3')-Ia; confers resistance to kanamycin in bacteria or G418 (Geneticin®) in eukaryotes
   3231..3819    +  rep_origin     ori: high-copy-number ColE1/pMB1/pBR322/pUC origin of replication
