[The description below was written by a language model from this plasmid's Addgene catalogue record and pLannotate feature annotations shown in this document.]
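Description:
p3E-SV40-puromycin is a Gateway-compatible 3' entry clone built in the pDONR P2-P3 donor backbone, catalogued as a mammalian expression vector with a total size of 3,877 bp. It is propagated in E. coli through a high-copy ColE1/pUC-type origin and selected with kanamycin via an aph(3')-Ia KanR gene. Backbone elements typical of pDONR vectors are also annotated, including the rrnB T1 and T2 transcription terminators upstream of the recombination cassette, which insulate the insert from read-through transcription, and a T7 promoter on the far side. Short annotated fragments of lacI, lacZα and an RSF origin appear to be partial sequence matches rather than functional parts.

The 1,238 bp insert is a self-contained selection cassette. The SV40 enhancer and early promoter drives PuroR, the puromycin N-acetyltransferase gene (pac) from Streptomyces alboniger, which confers puromycin resistance on mammalian cells. Downstream of the coding sequence lies a fragment annotated as part of a murine embryonic stem cell virus 5' LTR; the record does not state its role, nor is a separate polyadenylation signal annotated. The cassette is flanked by an attR2 site on one side and, on the other, a site that the automated annotation labels as attB3 plus an attL1 fragment, consistent with the attL3-type site expected in a 3' entry clone. These sites allow the cassette to be placed in the third position of a multisite Gateway LR reaction, alongside 5' and middle entry clones, adding a puromycin marker to the assembled construct for selecting transfected or stably modified cells. The depositor and repository sequences give essentially identical feature maps, offset by a few bases.
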