Addgene plasmid #138358: p3E-SV40-puromycin
Purpose: Gateway compatible 3' entry clone contains puromycin driven by simian virus 40 (SV40)
Depositing lab: Nathan Lawson. Depositing organization: University of Massachusetts, Worcester. Publication: Genomic Characterization of Endothelial Enhancers Reveals a Multifunctional Role for NR2F2 in Regulation of Arteriovenous Gene Expression. Sissaoui S, Yu J, Yan A, Li R, Zhu LJ, Kucukural A, Yukselen O, Lawson ND. Circ Res. 2020 Feb 17. doi: 10.1161/CIRCRESAHA.119.316075. PubMed 32065070.
Backbone
  Vector backbone: PDONR P2-P3
  Backbone manufacturer: ThermoFisher
  Backbone size w/o insert (bp): 2639
  Total vector size (bp): 3877
  Vector type: Mammalian Expression
Growth in bacteria
  Bacterial resistance: Kanamycin, 50 μg/mL
  Growth temperature: 37°C
  Growth strain: DH5alpha
  Copy number: Unknown
Gene/Insert
  Gene/Insert name: SV40-Puromycin (alt name: SV40-Puro)
  Insert size (bp): 1238
  Promoter: The simian virus 40 (SV40) promoter
  Cloning method: Gateway Cloning
  Sequencing primers: 5′ puc-M13 F; 3′ puc-M13 R
Terms and licenses: Academic/Nonprofit Terms; Industry Terms: Not Available to Industry
How to cite: p3E-SV40-puromycin was a gift from Nathan Lawson (Addgene plasmid # 138358 ; http://n2t.net/addgene:138358 ; RRID:Addgene_138358)
